LOCUS       Exported 5946 bp ds-DNA circular SYN 03-JUN-2021
DEFINITION  Baculoviral transfer vector to express SARS-CoV-2 papain-like
            protease domain (nsp3) in insect cells.
ACCESSION   .
VERSION     .
KEYWORDS    pLIB_3xFlag-His-PLpro (nsp3) (SARS-CoV-2)
SOURCE      synthetic DNA construct
  ORGANISM  synthetic DNA construct
REFERENCE   1 (bases 1 to 5946)
  AUTHORS   Lim CT, Tan KW, Wu M, Ulferts R, Armstrong LA, Ozono E, Drury LS,
            Milligan JC, Zeisner TU, Zeng J, Weissmann F, Canal B, Binerva-Todd
            G, Howell M, O'Reilly N, Beale R, Kulathu Y, Labib K, Diffley JFX
  TITLE     Identifying SARS-CoV-2 Antiviral Compounds by Screening for Small
            Molecule Inhibitors of Nsp3 Papain-like Protease
  JOURNAL   bioRxiv https://www.biorxiv.org/content/10.1101/2021.04.07.438804v1
REFERENCE   2 (bases 1 to 5946)
  AUTHORS   .
  TITLE     Direct Submission
  JOURNAL   Exported Jun 3, 2021 from SnapGene Server 1.1.58
            http://www.snapgene.com
FEATURES             Location/Qualifiers
     source          1..5946
                     /organism="synthetic DNA construct"
                     /mol_type="other DNA"
     primer_bind     365..384
                     /label=pBR322ori-F
                     /note="pBR322 origin, forward primer"
     primer_bind     618..635
                     /label=L4440
                     /note="L4440 vector, forward primer"
     mobile_element  769..993
                     /mobile_element_type="transposon:Tn7"
                     /note="mini-Tn7 element (right end of the Tn7 transposon)"
     CDS             complement(1060..1593)
                     /codon_start=1
                     /gene="aacC1"
                     /product="gentamycin acetyltransferase"
                     /label=GmR
                     /note="confers resistance to gentamycin"
                     /translation="MLRSSNDVTQQGSRPKTKLGGSSMGIIRTCRLGPDQVKSMRAALD
                     LFGREFGDVATYSQHQPDSDYLGNLLRSKTFIALAAFDQEAVVGALAAYVLPKFEQPRS
                     EIYIYDLAVSGEHRRQGIATALINLLKHEANALGAYVIYVQADYGDDPAVALYTKLGIR
                     EEVMHFDIDPSTAT"
     promoter        complement(1782..1810)
                     /gene="intI1 (promoter lies within the coding sequence)"
                     /label=Pc promoter
                     /note="class 1 integron promoter"
     protein_bind    2206..2239
                     /label=loxP
                     /bound_moiety="Cre recombinase"
                     /note="Cre-mediated recombination occurs in the 8-bp core
                     sequence (GCATACAT)."
     promoter        2287..2378
                     /gene="polh from Autographa californica"
                     /label=polyhedrin promoter
                     /note="promoter for the baculovirus polyhedrin gene"
     primer_bind     2303..2320
                     /label=Polyhedrin-F
                     /note="Polyhedrin promoter, forward primer"
     regulatory      2422..2431
                     /regulatory_class="other"
                     /note="vertebrate consensus sequence for strong initiation
                     of translation (Kozak, 1987)"
     CDS             2431..2496
                     /codon_start=1
                     /product="three tandem FLAG(R) epitope tags, followed by an
                     enterokinase cleavage site"
                     /label=3xFLAG
                     /translation="DYKDHDGDYKDHDIDYKDDDDK"
     CDS             2503..2520
                     /codon_start=1
                     /product="6xHis affinity tag"
                     /label=6xHis
                     /translation="HHHHHH"
     polyA_signal    3613..3747
                     /label=SV40 poly(A) signal
                     /note="SV40 polyadenylation signal"
     primer_bind     complement(3650..3669)
                     /label=SV40pA-R
                     /note="SV40 polyA, reverse primer"
     primer_bind     3704..3723
                     /label=EBV-rev
                     /note="SV40 polyA terminator, reverse primer"
     mobile_element  3857..4022
                     /mobile_element_type="transposon:Tn7"
                     /note="mini-Tn7 element (left end of the Tn7 transposon)"
     rep_origin      4206..4660
                     /direction=RIGHT
                     /label=f1 ori
                     /note="f1 bacteriophage origin of replication; arrow
                     indicates direction of (+) strand synthesis"
     primer_bind     complement(4293..4312)
                     /label=F1ori-R
                     /note="F1 origin, reverse primer"
     primer_bind     4502..4523
                     /label=F1ori-F
                     /note="F1 origin, forward primer"
     promoter        4686..4790
                     /gene="bla"
                     /label=AmpR promoter
     CDS             4791..5651
                     /codon_start=1
                     /gene="bla"
                     /product="beta-lactamase"
                     /label=AmpR
                     /note="confers resistance to ampicillin, carbenicillin, and
                     related antibiotics"
                     /translation="MSIQHFRVALIPFFAAFCLPVFAHPETLVKVKDAEDQLGARVGYI
                     ELDLNSGKILESFRPEERFPMMSTFKVLLCGAVLSRIDAGQEQLGRRIHYSQNDLVEYS
                     PVTEKHLTDGMTVRELCSAAITMSDNTAANLLLTTIGGPKELTAFLHNMGDHVTRLDRW
                     EPELNEAIPNDERDTTMPVAMATTLRKLLTGELLTLASRQQLIDWMEADKVAGPLLRSA
                     LPAGWFIADKSGAGERGSRGIIAALGPDGKPSRIVVIYTTGSQATMDERNRQIAEIGAS
                     LIKHW"
     primer_bind     complement(5009..5028)
                     /label=Amp-R
                     /note="Ampicillin resistance gene, reverse primer"
     rep_origin      5822..464
                     /direction=RIGHT
                     /label=ori
                     /note="high-copy-number ColE1/pMB1/pBR322/pUC origin of
                     replication"
ORIGIN
        1 gagcgcagat accaaatact attcttctag tgtagccgta gttaggccac cacttcaaga
       61 actctgtagc accgcctaca tacctcgctc tgctaatcct gttaccagtg gctgctgcca
      121 gtggcgataa gtcgtgtctt accgggttgg actcaagacg atagttaccg gataaggcgc
      181 agcggtcggg ctgaacgggg ggttcgtgca cacagcccag cttggagcga acgacctaca
      241 ccgaactgag atacctacag cgtgagctat gagaaagcgc cacgcttccc gaagggagaa
      301 aggcggacag gtatccggta agcggcaggg tcggaacagg agagcgcacg agggagcttc
      361 cagggggaaa cgcctggtat ctttatagtc ctgtcgggtt tcgccacctc tgacttgagc
      421 gtcgattttt gtgatgctcg tcaggggggc ggagcctatg gaaaaacgcc agcaacgcgg
      481 cctttttacg gttcctggcc ttttgctggc cttttgctca catgttcttt cctgcgttat
      541 cccctgattc tgtggataac cgtattaccg cctttgagtg agctgatacc gctcgccgca
      601 gccgaacgac cgagcgcagc gagtcagtga gcgaggaagc ggaagagcgc ctgatgcggt
      661 attttctcct tacgcatctg tgcggtattt cacaccgcat agaccagccg cgtaacctgg
      721 caaaatcggt tacggttgag taataaatgg atgccctgcg taagcgggtg tgggcggaca
      781 ataaagtctt aaactgaaca aaatagatct aaactatgac aataaagtct taaactagac
      841 agaatagttg taaactgaaa tcagtccagt tatgctgtga aaaagcatac tggacttttg
      901 ttatggctaa agcaaactct tcattttctg aagtgcaaat tgcccgtcgt attaaagagg
      961 ggcgtggcca agggcatggt aaagactata ttcgcggcgt tgtgacaatt taccgaacaa
     1021 ctccgcggcc gggaagccga tctcggcttg aacgaattgt taggtggcgg tacttgggtc
     1081 gatatcaaag tgcatcactt cttcccgtat gcccaacttt gtatagagag ccactgcggg
     1141 atcgtcaccg taatctgctt gcacgtagat cacataagca ccaagcgcgt tggcctcatg
     1201 cttgaggaga ttgatgagcg cggtggcaat gccctgcctc cggtgctcgc cggagactgc
     1261 gagatcatag atatagatct cactacgcgg ctgctcaaac ttgggcagaa cgtaagccgc
     1321 gagagcgcca acaaccgctt cttggtcgaa ggcagcaagc gcgatgaatg tcttactacg
     1381 gagcaagttc ccgaggtaat cggagtccgg ctgatgttgg gagtaggtgg ctacgtctcc
     1441 gaactcacga ccgaaaagat caagagcagc ccgcatggat ttgacttggt cagggccgag
     1501 cctacatgtg cgaatgatgc ccatacttga gccacctaac tttgttttag ggcgactgcc
     1561 ctgctgcgta acatcgttgc tgctgcgtaa catcgttgct gctccataac atcaaacatc
     1621 gacccacggc gtaacgcgct tgctgcttgg atgcccgagg catagactgt acaaaaaaac
     1681 agtcataaca agccatgaaa accgccactg cgccgttacc accgctgcgt tcggtcaagg
     1741 ttctggacca gttgcgtgag cgcatacgct acttgcatta cagtttacga accgaacagg
     1801 cttatgtcaa ctgggtttgt gccttcatcc gtttccacgg tgtgcgtcac ccggcaacct
     1861 tgggcagcag cgaagtcgag gcatttctgt cctggctggc gaacgagcgc aaggtttcgg
     1921 tctccacgca tcgtcaggca ttggcggcct tgctgttctt ctacggcaag gtgctgtgca
     1981 cggatctgcc cttgcttcag gagatcggta gacctcggcc gtcgcggcgc ttgccggtgg
     2041 tgctgacccc ggatgaagtg gttcgcatcc tcggttttct ggaaggcgag catcgtttgt
     2101 tcgcccagga ctctagctat agttctagtg gttggctaca gctttgtttg tactatcaac
     2161 aggttgaact gctgatcaac agatcctcta cgcggccgcg gtaccataac ttcgtatagc
     2221 atacattata cgaagttatc tggttttact agtatcgatt cgcgacctac tccggaatat
     2281 taatagatca tggagataat taaaatgata accatctcgc aaataaataa gtattttact
     2341 gttttcgtaa cagttttgta ataaaaaaac ctataaatat tccggattat tcataccgtc
     2401 ccaccatcgg gcgcggatcc agccaccatg gactacaagg accacgacgg cgattacaag
     2461 gatcatgaca tcgactacaa agacgacgat gacaagggtt cccaccatca ccaccatcac
     2521 tctgctgtgc tgcaggaagt gcgtactatc aaggtgttca ccaccgtcga caacatcaac
     2581 ctgcacaccc aggtggtcga catgtccatg acctacggcc agcagttcgg tcccacctac
     2641 ttggacggtg ctgatgtgac caagatcaag ccccacaact cccacgaggg caagaccttc
     2701 tacgtgctgc ccaacgacga taccctgcgt gtcgaggctt tcgagtacta ccatacaact
     2761 gacccatcct tcctgggccg ttacatgtcc gctctgaacc acaccaagaa gtggaagtac
     2821 cctcaagtga acggactgac ctccatcaag tgggctgaca acaactgcta cctcgctacc
     2881 gctctgctga ccttgcagca gatcgagctg aagttcaacc ctccagctct gcaggacgct
     2941 tactacagag ccagagctgg cgaggctgct aacttctgcg ctctgatcct ggcttactgc
     3001 aacaagaccg tgggagagct gggagatgtg cgtgaaacca tgtcttacct gttccagcac
     3061 gctaacctgg actcttgcaa gcgtgtcctg aacgtcgtgt gcaagacctg cggtcaacag
     3121 cagactaccc tgaagggtgt cgaagctgtg atgtacatgg gcaccctgtc ctacgagcag
     3181 ttcaagaagg gtgttcagat cccctgcact tgcggcaagc aggccactaa gtacctggtg
     3241 cagcaagagt ctcccttcgt gatgatgtct gctcctcctg ctcaatacga actcaagcac
     3301 ggaaccttca cttgcgcttc cgagtacacc ggcaactacc agtgcggtca ctacaagcac
     3361 atcacctcca aagaaaccct gtactgcatc gacggtgccc tgctgaccaa gtcctctgag
     3421 tacaaaggtc ccatcaccga cgtgttctac aaagagaact cctacacgac caccatcaag
     3481 taaaagcttg tcgagaagta ctagaggatc ataatcagcc ataccacatt tgtagaggtt
     3541 ttacttgctt taaaaaacct cccacacctc cccctgaacc tgaaacataa aatgaatgca
     3601 attgttgttg ttaacttgtt tattgcagct tataatggtt acaaataaag caatagcatc
     3661 acaaatttca caaataaagc atttttttca ctgcattcta gttgtggttt gtccaaactc
     3721 atcaatgtat cttatcatgt ctggatctga tcactgcttg agcctagaag atccggctgc
     3781 taacaaagcc cgaaaggaag ctgagttggc tgctgccacc gctgagcaat aactatcata
     3841 acccctagga gatccgaacc agataagtga aatctagttc caaactattt tgtcattttt
     3901 aattttcgta ttagcttacg acgctacacc cagttcccat ctattttgtc actcttccct
     3961 aaataatcct taaaaactcc atttccaccc ctcccagttc ccaactattt tgtccgccca
     4021 cagcggggca tttttcttcc tgttatgttt ttaatcaaac atcctgccaa ctccatgtga
     4081 caaaccgtca tcttcggcta ctttttctct gtcacagaat gaaaattttt ctgtcatctc
     4141 ttcgttatta atgtttgtaa ttgactgaat atcaacgctt atttgcagcc tgaatggcga
     4201 atgggnnnnn nnnnnnnnnn nnnnnnnnnn nnnnnnnnnn nnnnnnnnnn nnnnnnnnnn
     4261 nnnnnnnnnn nnnnnnnnnn nnnnnnnnnn nnnnnnnnnn nnnnnnnnnn nnnnnnnnnn
     4321 nnnnnnnnnc nnnnnnnnnn nnnnnnnnnn nnnnnnnnnn nnnnnnnnnn nnnnnnnnnn
     4381 nnnnnnnnnn nnnnnnnnnn nnnnnnnnnn nnnnnnnnnn nannnnnnnn nnnnnnnnnn
     4441 nnnnnnnnnn nnnnnnnnnn nnnnnnnnnn ncctttgacg ttggagtcca cgttcttaat
     4501 agtggactct tgttccaaac tggaacaaca ctcaacccta tctcggtcta ttcttttgat
     4561 ttataaggga ttttgccgat ttcggcctat tggttaaaaa atgagctgat ttaacaaaaa
     4621 tttaacgcga attttaacaa aatattaacg cttacaattt aggtggcact tttcggggaa
     4681 atgtgcgcgg aacccctatt tgtttatttt tctaaataca ttcaaatatg tatccgctca
     4741 tgagacaata accctgataa atgcttcaat aatattgaaa aaggaagagt atgagtattc
     4801 aacatttccg tgtcgccctt attccctttt ttgcggcatt ttgccttcct gtttttgctc
     4861 acccagaaac gctggtgaaa gtaaaagatg ctgaagatca gttgggtgca cgagtgggtt
     4921 acatcgaact ggatctcaac agcggtaaga tccttgagag ttttcgcccc gaagaacgtt
     4981 ttccaatgat gagcactttt aaagttctgc tatgtggcgc ggtattatcc cgtattgacg
     5041 ccgggcaaga gcaactcggt cgccgcatac actattctca gaatgacttg gttgagtact
     5101 caccagtcac agaaaagcat cttacggatg gcatgacagt aagagaatta tgcagtgctg
     5161 ccataaccat gagtgataac actgcggcca acttacttct gacaacgatc ggaggaccga
     5221 aggagctaac cgcttttttg cacaacatgg gggatcatgt aactcgcctt gatcgttggg
     5281 aaccggagct gaatgaagcc ataccaaacg acgagcgtga caccacgatg cctgtagcaa
     5341 tggcaacaac gttgcgcaaa ctattaactg gcgaactact tactctagct tcccggcaac
     5401 aattaataga ctggatggag gcggataaag ttgcaggacc acttctgcgc tcggcccttc
     5461 cggctggctg gtttattgct gataaatctg gagccggtga gcgtgggtct cgcggtatca
     5521 ttgcagcact ggggccagat ggtaagccct cccgtatcgt agttatctac acgacgggga
     5581 gtcaggcaac tatggatgaa cgaaatagac agatcgctga gataggtgcc tcactgatta
     5641 agcattggta actgtcagac caagtttact catatatact ttagattgat ttaaaacttc
     5701 atttttaatt taaaaggatc taggtgaaga tcctttttga taatctcatg accaaaatcc
     5761 cttaacgtga gttttcgttc cactgagcgt cagaccccgt agaaaagatc aaaggatctt
     5821 cttgagatcc tttttttctg cgcgtaatct gctgcttgca aacaaaaaaa ccaccgctac
     5881 cagcggtggt ttgtttgccg gatcaagagc taccaactct ttttccgaag gtaactggct
     5941 tcagca
//
